>Addgene plasmid #197752 | pMC-6-NnCPH-9 | addgene full sequence | sequence record 391149 | Addgene NGS Result
GTCAGTGAGCGAGGAAGCGGAAGAGCGCCCAATACGCAAACCGCCTCTCCCCGCGCGTTGGCCGATTCAT
TAATCACTCTGTGGTCTCAAATGGCTCCTATCTCCTCCACCTGGTCCAGATTAATCAGGTTCGTAGCTAT
AGAAACGTCACTCGTGCATATAGGCGAACCGATTGATGCAACTATGGACGTAGGGCTTGCTCGTCGAGAA
GGGAAAACTATTCAGGCCTATGAGATTATCGGATCTGGCAGCGCCCTGGACCTTTCTGCACAGGTGAGTA
AGAACGTGCTCACAGTACGAGAATTGTTGATGCCACTTTCTAGAGAAGAGATAAAGACGGTCAGATGCTT
AGGCCTTAACTATCCTGTCCACGCAACAGAAGCCAATGTTGCTGTACCGAAGTTTCCGAACCTGTTCTAC
AAACCAGTCACAAGTCTCATCGGGCCTGATGGTCTTATCACGATCCCTAGTGTAGTGCAACCGCCTAAGG
AACATCAGTCAGATTATGAAGCTGAACTTGTGATTGTAATCGGAAAGGCCGCCAAGAACGTGTCTGAGGA
CGAAGCCTTGGATTATGTCTTAGGCTATACAGCTGCTAACGATATTAGTTTCCGAAAACACCAGCTCGCA
GTCTCACAGTGGTCATTCTCAAAAGGATTTGGATCTCTCCTTCTCACTATACGTATGGCCCAGACACATA
GTGGAAACATAAATAGGTTCTCACGTGATCAAATCTTTAATGTTAAGAAAACAATCAGCTTTTTGTCTCA
AGGAACTACCCTCGAACCTGGGTCTATCATTTTGACTGGCACCCCTGATGGGGTCGGCTTCGTCAGGAAC
CCGCCCTTATACTTAAAAGATGGGGATGAAGTGATGACTTGGATAGGTTCCGGCATTGGTACGCTTGCTA
ACACCGTTCAAGAAGAGAAAACATGCTTTGCAAGCGGTGGGCATGAGTAGGCTTTGAGACCACGAAGTGG
CTCTTCAGTGGACGAAAGGGCCTCGTGATACGCCTATTTTTATAGGTTAATGTCATGATAATAATGGTTT
CTTAGACGTCAGGTGGCACTTTTCGGGGAAATGTGCGCGGAACCCCTATTTGTTTATTTTTCTAAATACA
TTCAAATATGTATCCGCTCATGAGACAATAACCCTGATAAATGCTTCAATAATATTGAAAAAGGAAGAGT
ATGCGCTCACGCAACTGGTCCAGAACCTTGACCGAACGCAGCGGTGGTAACGGCGCAGTGGCGGTTTTCA
TGGCTTGTTATGACTGTTTTTTTTTGGGGTACAGTCTATGCCTCGGGCATCCAAGCAGCAAGCGCGTTAC
GCCGTGGGTCGATGTTTGATGTTATGGAGCAGCAACGATGTTACGCAGCAGGGCAGTCGCCCTAAAACAA
AGTTAAACATCATGAGGGAAGCGGTGATCGCCGAAGTATCGACTCAACTATCAGAGGTAGTTGGCGTCAT
CGAGCGCCATCTCGAACCGACGTTGCTGGCCGTACATTTGTACGGCTCCGCAGTGGATGGCGGCCTGAAG
CCACACAGCGATATTGATTTGCTGGTTACGGTGACCGTAAGGCTTGATGAAACAACGCGGCGAGCTTTGA
TCAACGACCTTTTGGAAACTTCGGCTTCCCCTGGAGAGAGCGAGATTCTCCGCGCTGTAGAAGTCACCAT
TGTTGTGCACGACGACATCATTCCGTGGCGTTATCCAGCTAAGCGCGAACTGCAATTTGGAGAATGGCAG
CGCAATGACATTCTTGCAGGTATCTTCGAGCCAGCCACGATCGACATTGATCTGGCTATCTTGCTGACAA
AAGCAAGAGAACATAGCGTTGCCTTGGTAGGTCCAGCGGCGGAGGAACTCTTTGATCCGGTTCCTGAACA
GGATCTATTTGAGGCGCTAAATGAAACCTTAACGCTATGGAACTCGCCGCCCGACTGGGCTGGCGATGAG
CGAAATGTAGTGCTTACGTTGTCCCGCATTTGGTACAGCGCAGTAACCGGCAAAATCGCGCCGAAGGATG
TCGCTGCCGACTGGGCAATGGAGCGCCTGCCGGCCCAGTATCAGCCCGTCATACTTGAAGCTAGACAGGC
TTATCTTGGACAAGAAGAAGATCGCTTGGCCTCGCGCGCAGATCAGTTGGAAGAATTTGTCCATTACGTA
AAAGGCGAGATCACCAAGGTAGTCGGCAAATAACTGTCAGACCAAGTTTACTCATATATACTTTAGATTG
ATTTAAAACTTCATTTTTAATTTAAAAGGATCTAGGTGAAGATCCTTTTTGATAATCTCATGACCAAAAT
CCCTTAACGTGAGTTTTCGTTCCACTGAGCGTCAGACCCCGTAGAAAAGATCAAAGGATCTTCTTGAGAT
CCTTTTTTTCTGCGCGTAATCTGCTGCTTGCAAACAAAAAAACCACCGCTACCAGCGGTGGTTTGTTTGC
CGGATCAAGAGCTACCAACTCTTTTTCCGAAGGTAACTGGCTTCAGCAGAGCGCAGATACCAAATACTGT
TCTTCTAGTGTAGCCGTAGTTAGGCCACCACTTCAAGAACTCTGTAGCACCGCCTACATACCTCGCTCTG
CTAATCCTGTTACCAGTGGCTGCTGCCAGTGGCGATAAGTCGTGTCTTACCGGGTTGGACTCAAGACGAT
AGTTACCGGATAAGGCGCAGCGGTCGGGCTGAACGGGGGGTTCGTGCACACAGCCCAGCTTGGAGCGAAC
GACCTACACCGAACTGAGATACCTACAGCGTGAGCTATGAGAAAGCGCCACGCTTCCCGAAGGGAGAAAG
GCGGACAGGTATCCGGTAAGCGGCAGGGTCGGAACAGGAGAGCGCACGAGGGAGCTTCCAGGGGGAAACG
CCTGGTATCTTTATAGTCCTGTCGGGTTTCGCCACCTCTGACTTGAGCGTCGATTTTTGTGATGCTCGTC
AGGGGGGCGGAGCCTATGGAAAAACGCCAGCAACGCGGCCTTTTTACGGTTCCTGGCCTTTTGCTGGCCT
TTTGCTCACATGTTCTTTCCTGCGTTATCCCCTGATTCTGTGGATAACCGTATTACCGCCTTTGAGTGAG
CTGATACCGCTCGCCGCAGCCGAACGACCGAGCGCAGCGA
Features (pLannotate 1.2.2; 7 found; start..end, strand, type, name):
      1..23      +  rep_origin     RSF ori (fragment): Plasmids containing the RSF 1030 origin of replication can be propagated in E. coli cells that contain additional plasmids with compatible origins.
     25..74      +  CDS            lacI (fragment): lac repressor; lacI; The lac repressor binds to the lac operator to inhibit transcription in E. coli. This inhibition can be relieved by adding lactose or isopropyl-β-D-thiogalactopyranoside (IPTG).
   1086..1190    +  promoter       AmpR promoter: bla
   1181..1261    -  CDS            int (fragment): INT2_ECOLX - Protein inferred from homology: Swiss-Prot protein existence level 3. Putative integrase believed to be involved in the insertion of antibiotic resistance genes into plasmids and transposons. From Escherichia coli.
   1349..1405    +  CDS            GmR (fragment): gentamycin acetyltransferase; aacC1; confers resistance to gentamycin
   1412..2200    +  CDS            aadA: S3AD_ECOLX - Experimental evidence at protein level: Swiss-Prot protein existence level 1. Mediates bacterial resistance to the antibiotics streptomycin and spectinomycin. From Escherichia coli.
   2374..2962    +  rep_origin     ori: high-copy-number ColE1/pMB1/pBR322/pUC origin of replication
