[The description below was written by a language model from this plasmid's Addgene catalogue record and pLannotate feature annotations shown in this document.]
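Description:
pMC-6-NnCPH-9 is a Level 0 Phytobrick (MoClo) part plasmid from a modular vector toolkit and parts library built for engineering plant genomes. It is a small construct (about 3.1 kb) derived from the self-made acceptor pMC-6-ccdB-9. The backbone name suggests that the part replaced a ccdB counter-selection cassette between assembly positions 6 and 9, although the record lists the cloning sites as unknown. The plasmid is maintained in E. coli at high copy through a ColE1/pUC-type origin and is selected with spectinomycin, conferred by an aadA gene that lies downstream of an annotated AmpR (bla) promoter. The short RSF ori, lacI, integrase and gentamicin acetyltransferase matches in the feature table are only fragments. They are probably remnants of the resistance cassette's origin or incidental matches, not functional elements.

The insert is an 864 bp coding part for NnCPH from the bioluminescent fungus Neonothopanus nambi, labelled in the record as the luciferin-recycling component of the fungal bioluminescence pathway (FBP). The automated annotation does not detect this insert, which presumably sits in the unannotated stretch between the lacI fragment and the AmpR promoter. No plant promoter, terminator, tag or reporter is annotated or described, as expected for a Level 0 plasmid that carries a single part and not a full expression unit. Although catalogued as a plant expression vector, it is a source of the NnCPH part for Golden Gate-style assembly, to be combined with regulatory parts and the other pathway genes in higher-level constructs, for example to give plants autonomous luminescence.
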