Addgene plasmid #197752: pMC-6-NnCPH-9
Purpose: Phytobrick (MoClo) Level 0 Part
Depositing lab: Daniel Voytas. Depositing organization: University of Minnesota. Publication: An extensible vector toolkit and parts library for advanced engineering of plant genomes. Chamness JC, Kumar J, Cruz AJ, Rhuby E, Holum MJ, Cody JP, Tibebu R, Gamo ME, Starker CG, Zhang F, Voytas DF. Plant Genome. 2023 Mar 9:e20312. doi: 10.1002/tpg2.20312. PubMed 36896468.
Backbone
  Vector backbone: pMC-6-ccdB-9
  Backbone manufacturer: Self-made
  Vector type: Plant Expression
Growth in bacteria
  Bacterial resistance: Spectinomycin, 50 μg/mL
  Growth temperature: 37°C
  Growth strain: DH5alpha
  Copy number: High Copy
Gene/Insert
  Gene/Insert name: FBP: NnCPH (luciferin recycling)
  Species: Neonothopanus nambi
  Insert size (bp): 864
  Cloning method: Restriction Enzyme; 5′ cloning site Unknown (unknown if destroyed)
Terms and licenses: Academic/Nonprofit Terms; Industry Terms: Not Available to Industry
Depositor comments: Please visit https://doi.org/10.1101/2022.10.15.511792 for bioRxiv preprint.
How to cite: pMC-6-NnCPH-9 was a gift from Daniel Voytas (Addgene plasmid # 197752 ; http://n2t.net/addgene:197752 ; RRID:Addgene_197752)
